Addgene plasmid #234313: pRAM24
Purpose: pBBR1 origin cat-RNA U1376
Depositing lab: James Chappell. Depositing organization: Rice University. Publication: Information storage across a microbial community using universal RNA barcoding. Kalvapalle PB, Staubus A, Dysart MJ, Gambill L, Reyes Gamas K, Lu LC, Silberg JJ, Stadler LB, Chappell J. Nat Biotechnol. 2025 Mar 18. doi: 10.1038/s41587-025-02593-0. PubMed 40102641.
Backbone
  Vector backbone: pBBR1
  Backbone size w/o insert (bp): 2820
  Total vector size (bp): 4007
  Vector type: Bacterial Expression, Synthetic Biology
Growth in bacteria
  Bacterial resistance: Kanamycin, 50 μg/mL
  Growth temperature: 37°C
  Growth strain: DH5alpha
  Copy number: Low Copy
Gene/Insert
  Gene/Insert name: U1367 Targeting RAM, Barcode 1
  Species: Synthetic
  Insert size (bp): 1112
  Promoter: P. CymRC
  Cloning method: Golden Gate
  Sequencing primers: 5′ Na
Terms and licenses: Academic/Nonprofit Terms; Industry Terms: Not Available to Industry
Depositor comments: Please visit https://doi.org/10.1101/2023.04.16.536800 for bioRxiv preprint.
How to cite: pRAM24 was a gift from James Chappell (Addgene plasmid # 234313 ; http://n2t.net/addgene:234313 ; RRID:Addgene_234313)
