[The description below was written by a language model from this plasmid's Addgene catalogue record and pLannotate feature annotations shown in this document.]
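Description:
pRAM24 is a low-copy bacterial expression and synthetic-biology plasmid built on the broad-host-range pBBR1 backbone. It replicates through the pBBR1 oriV together with the plasmid-encoded pBBR1 Rep protein, and it is selected with kanamycin through the neo (nptII) aminoglycoside phosphotransferase gene. A short Tn5 transposase fragment lies upstream of neo and is probably a remnant of the marker's source. A bidirectional tonB terminator sits between the replication module and the resistance cassette.

The payload, assembled by Golden Gate cloning, is a synthetic insert catalogued as a ribosomal RNA-targeting "RAM" carrying barcode 1. The purpose field describes it as a catalytic RNA (cat-RNA). The record is inconsistent about the target position, giving U1376 in the purpose field and U1367 in the insert name. The cassette lies on the reverse strand between BioBrick prefix and suffix scars. It begins with a cumate-regulated promoter, listed as P. CymRC, which the feature table shows as two CuO operators bound by the CymR repressor. Downstream are a group I catalytic intron (ribozyme) element and a fragment of superfolder GFP. No CymR coding sequence is annotated, and positions 1–1134 carry no annotation at all, so the record does not show whether the repressor is encoded on the plasmid.

The associated publication concerns universal RNA barcoding for storing information across a microbial community. That context suggests the ribozyme writes a barcode into RNA in host cells, with the pBBR1 origin allowing use in diverse bacteria, though the record does not describe the mechanism. The sequenced record is 5,120 nt, noticeably longer than the 4,007 bp catalogue size, and this discrepancy is not explained.
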