Features (pLannotate 1.2.2; 11 found; start..end, strand, type, name):
   1135..1906    +  rep_origin     pBBR1 oriV: replication origin of the broad-host-range plasmid pBBR1 from Bordetella bronchiseptica; requires the pBBR1 Rep protein for replication
   1907..2569    +  CDS            pBBR1 Rep: replication protein for the broad-host-range plasmid pBBR1 from Bordetella bronchiseptica
   2587..2618    +  terminator     tonB terminator: bidirectional E. coli tonB-P14 transcription terminator
   2605..2760    +  CDS            tnpA (fragment): TN5P_ECOLX - Also known as tnp. Experimental evidence at protein level: Swiss-Prot protein existence level 1. Mediates transposition of transposon Tn5 by a 'cut and paste' mechanism. First, the monomeric transposase binds the 19 bp inverted DNA repeats flanking the transposon. Then, dimerization of the DNA- bound transposase creates a synaptic DNA complex. After nicking of the first DNA strand, excision of the transposon proceeds through a series of intermediates. The transposase then mediates the insertion of the transposon at a new site by strand transfer. The activity of the wild- type tran
   2792..3583    +  CDS            neo: KKA2_KLEPN - Also known as kan, nptII. Experimental evidence at protein level: Swiss-Prot protein existence level 1. Resistance to kanamycin, neomycin, paromomycin, ribostamycin, butirosin and gentamicin B. From Klebsiella pneumoniae.
   3724..3744    -  misc_feature   BioBrick suffix: universal suffix for all parts
   3817..4334    -  CDS            superfolder GFP (fragment): GFP variant that folds robustly even when fused to poorly folded proteins (Pédelacq et al., 2006)
   4415..4721    -  ncRNA          Intron gpI: Accession: RF00028 - Group I catalytic intron
   4786..4813    -  protein_bind   CuO: CymR-binding P2 operator sequence from the p-cmt operon of Pseudomonas putida (Mullick et al., 2006) CymR
   4844..4871    -  protein_bind   CuO: CymR-binding P2 operator sequence from the p-cmt operon of Pseudomonas putida (Mullick et al., 2006) CymR
   4901..4922    -  misc_feature   BioBrick prefix: BioBrick prefix for parts that do not start with "ATG"
>Addgene plasmid #234313 | pRAM24 | addgene full sequence | sequence record 467175 | Addgene NGS Result
TCCGTCAGCAGCTTTTCGCCCACGGCCTTGATGATCGCGGCGGCCTTGGCCTGCATATCCCGATTCAACG
GCCCCAGGGCGTCCAGAACGGGCTTCAGGCGCTCCCGAAGATCTCGGGCTGTCTCTTGGGCTTGATCGGC
CTTCTTGCGCATCTCACGCGCTCCTGCGGCGGCCTGTAGGGCAGGCTCATACCCCTGCCGAACCGCTTTT
GTCAGCCGGTCGGCCACGGCTTCCGGCGTTTCAACGCGCTTTGAGATTCCCAGCTTTTCGGCCAATCCCT
GCGGTGCATAGGCGCGTGGCTCGACCGCTTGCGGGCTGATGGTGACGTGGCCCACTGGTGGCCGCTCCAG
GGCCTCGTAGAACGCCTGAATGCGCGTGTGACGTGCCTTGCTGCCCTCGATGCCCCGTTGCAGCCCTAGA
TCGGCCACAGCTGCCGCAAACGTGGTCTGGTCGCGGGTCATCTGCGCTTTGTTGCCGATGAACTCCTTGG
CCGACAGCCTGCCGTCCTGCGTCAGCGGCACCACGAACGCGGTCATGTGCGGGCTGGTTTCGTCACGGTG
GATGCTGGCCGTCACGATGCGATCCGCCCCGTACTTGTCCGCCAGCCACTTGTGCGCCTTCTCGAAGAAC
GCCGCCTGCTGTTCTTGGCTGGCCGACTTCCACCATTCCGGGCTGGCCGTCATGACGTACTCGACCGCCA
ACACAGCGTCCTTGCGCCGCTTCTCTGGCAGCAACTCGCGCAGTCGGCCCATCGCTTCATCGGTGCTGCT
GGCCGCCCAGTGCTCGTTCTCTGGCGTCCTGCTGGCGTCAGCGTTGGGAGTCTCGCGCTCGCGGTAGGCG
TGCTTGAGACTGGCCGCCACGTTGCCCATTTTCGCCAGCTTCTTGCATCGCATGATCGCGTATGCCGCCA
TGCCTGCCCCTCCCTTTTGGTGTCCAACCGGCTCGACGGGGGCAGCGCAAGGCGGTGCCTCCGGCGGGCC
ACTCAATGCTTGAGTATACTCACTAGACTTTGCTTCGCAAAGTCGTGACCGCCTACGGCGGCTGCGGCGC
CCTACGGGCTTGCTCTCCGGGCTTCGCCCTGCGCGGTCGCTGCGCTCCCTTGCCAGCCCGTGGATATGTG
GACGATGGCCGCGAGCGGCCACCGGCTGGCTCGCTTCGCTCGGCCCGTGGACAACCCTGCTGGACAAGCT
GATGGACAGGCTGCGCCTGCCCACGAGCTTGACCACAGGGATTGCCCACCGGCTACCCAGCCTTCGACCA
CATACCCACCGGCTCCAACTGCGCGGCCTGCGGCCTTGCCCCATCAATTTTTTTAATTTTCTCTGGGGAA
AAGCCTCCGGCCTGCGGCCTGCGCGCTTCGCTTGCCGGTTGGACACCAAGTGGAAGGCGGGTCAAGGCTC
GCGCAGCGACCGCGCAGCGGCTTGGCCTTGACGCGCCTGGAACGACCCAAGCCTATGCGAGTGGGGGCAG
TCGAAGGGCGAAGCCCGCCCGCCTGCCCCCCGAGCCTCACGGCGGCGAGTGCGGGGGTTCCAAGGGGGCA
GCGCCACCTTGGGCAAGGCCGAAGGCCGCGCAGTCGATCAACAAGCCCCGGAGGGGCCACTTTTTGCCGG
AGGGGGAGCCGCGCCGAAGGCGTGGGGGAACCCCGCAGGGGTGCCCTTCTTTGGGCACCAAAGAACTAGA
TATAGGGCGAAATGCGAAAGACTTAAAAATCAACAACTTAAAAAAGGGGGGTACGCAACAGCTCATTGCG
GCACCCCCCGCAATAGCTCATTGCGTAGGTTAAAGAAAATCTGTAATTGACTGCCACTTTTACGCAACGC
ATAATTGTTGTCGCGCTGCCGAAAAGTTGCAGCTGATTGCGCATGGTGCCGCAACCGTGCGGCACCCCTA
CCGCATGGAGATAAGCATGGCCACGCAGTCCAGAGAAATCGGCATTCAAGCCAAGAACAAGCCCGGTCAC
TGGGTGCAAACGGAACGCAAAGCGCATGAGGCGTGGGCCGGGCTTATTGCGAGGAAACCCACGGCGGCAA
TGCTGCTGCATCACCTCGTGGCGCAGATGGGCCACCAGAACGCCGTGGTGGTCAGCCAGAAAACACTTTC
CAAGCTCATCGGACGTTCTTTGCGGACGGTCCAATACGCAGTCAAGGACTTGGTGGCCGAGCGCTGGATC
TCCGTCGTGAAGCTCAACGGCCCCGGCACCGTGTCGGCCTACGTGGTCAATGACCGCGTGGCGTGGGGCC
AGCCCCGCGACCAGTTGCGCCTGTCGGTGTTCAGTGCCGCCGTGGTGGTTGATCACGACGACCAGGACGA
ATCGCTGTTGGGGCATGGCGACCTGCGCCGCATCCCGACCCTGTATCCGGGCGAGCAGCAACTACCGACC
GGCCCCGGCGAGGAGCCGCCCAGCCAGCCCGGCATTCCGGGCATGGAACCAGACCTGCCAGCCTTGACCG
AAACGGAGGAATGGGAACGGCGCGGGCAGCAGCGCCTGCCGATGCCCGATGAGCCGTGTTTTCTGGACGA
TGGCGAGCCGTTGGAGCCGCCGACACGGGTCACGCTGCCGCGCCGGTAGTAATTGGGTAAGCAGAAAGTC
AAAAGCCTCCGACCGGAGGCTTTTGACTATTACTCAACAGGACTCTTATGGACAGCAAGCGAACCGGAAT
TGCCAGCTGGGGCGCCCTCTGGTAAGGTTGGGAAGCCCTGCAAAGTAAACTGGATGGCTTTCTTGCCGCC
AAGGATCTGATGGCGCAGGGGATCAAGATCTGATCAAGAGACAGGATGAGGATCGTTTCGCATGATTGAA
CAAGATGGATTGCACGCAGGTTCTCCGGCCGCTTGGGTGGAGAGGCTATTCGGCTATGACTGGGCACAAC
AGACAATCGGCTGCTCTGATGCCGCCGTGTTCCGGCTGTCAGCGCAGGGGCGCCCGGTTCTTTTTGTCAA
GACCGACCTGTCCGGTGCCCTGAATGAACTGCAGGACGAGGCAGCGCGGCTATCGTGGCTGGCCACGACG
GGCGTTCCTTGCGCAGCTGTGCTCGACGTTGTCACTGAAGCGGGAAGGGACTGGCTGCTATTGGGCGAAG
TGCCGGGGCAGGATCTCCTGTCATCTCACCTTGCTCCTGCCGAGAAAGTATCCATCATGGCTGATGCAAT
GCGGCGGCTGCATACGCTTGATCCGGCTACCTGCCCATTCGACCACCAAGCGAAACATCGCATCGAGCGA
GCACGTACTCGGATGGAAGCCGGTCTTGTCGATCAGGATGATCTGGACGAAGAGCATCAGGGGCTCGCGC
CAGCCGAACTGTTCGCCAGGCTCAAGGCGCGCATGCCCGACGGCGAGGATCTCGTCGTGACCCATGGCGA
TGCCTGCTTGCCGAATATCATGGTGGAAAATGGCCGCTTTTCTGGATTCATCGACTGTGGCCGGCTGGGT
GTGGCGGACCGCTATCAGGACATAGCGTTGGCTACCCGTGATATTGCTGAAGAGCTTGGCGGCGAATGGG
CTGACCGCTTCCTCGTGCTTTACGGTATCGCCGCTCCCGATTCGCAGCGCATCGCCTTCTATCGCCTTCT
TGACGAGTTCTTCTAATAATTGTAGACGAACAATAAGGGGAGCGGGAAACCGCTCCCCTTTTTTATTGAT
AACAAAAGGACCAAAACGAAAAAAGGCCCCCCTTTCGGGAGGCCTCTTTTCTGGAATTTGGTACCGAGTT
AATCAGTGATTAACTGCAGCGGCCGCTACTAGTACGTCTCAAACGCAGCGGCAGACCAGAAACAAAAAAA
GGCCCCCCGTTAGGGAGGCCTTCAATAATTGGGCCATTTGTAGAGCTCATCCATGCCATGTGTAATCCCA
GCAGCAGTTACAAACTCAAGAAGGACCATGTGGTCACGCTTTTCGTTGGGATCTTTCGAAAGGACAGATT
GTGTCGACAGGTAATGGTTGTCTGGTAAAAGGACAGGGCCATCGCCAATTGGAGTATTTTGTTGATAATG
GTCTGCTAGTTGAACGGAACCATCTTCAACGTTGTGGCGAATTTTGAAGTTAGCTTTGATTCCATTCTTT
TGTTTGTCTGCCGTGATGTATACATTGTGTGAGTTAAAGTTGTACTCGAGTTTGTGTCCAAGAATGTTTC
CATCTTCTTTAAAATCAATACCCTTTAACTCGATACGATTAACAAGGGTATCACCTTCAAACTTGACTTC
AGCACGCGTCTTGTAGGTCCCGTCATCTTTGAAAGATATAGTGCGTTCCTGTACATAACCTTCGGGCATG
GCACTCTTGAAAAAGTCATGCCGTTTCATGTGATCCGGATAACGGGAAAAGCATTGAACACCATCGAGTA
CTCCAAAACTAATCAATATACTTTCGCATACAAATTAGTTCCCAGCGGCTCCAGTGTTGCATCACTTCAT
CCGCTAGCTCCCATTAAGGAGAGGTCCGACTATATCTTATGAGAAGAATACATCTTCCCCGACCGACATT
TAGTCTGTGAACTGCATCCATATCAACAGAAGATCTGTTGACTTAGGACTTGGCTGCGTGGTTAGGACCA
TGTCCGTCAGCTTATTACCATACCCTTTGCAAGGCCATCTCAAAGTTTCCCCTGAGACTTGGTACTGAAC
GGCTGTTGACCCCTTTCCCGCAATTTGACGGTCTTGCCTTTTAAACCGATGCAATCTATTGGTTTAAAGA
CTAGCTACCAGGTGCATGCCTGATAACTTTTGTGAACACGTTCCCGGGCCTTGTACACACCGCCCGTCAC
ACCATGGGAGTGGGTTGGTCGATAATACAAACAGACCAGATTGTCTGTTTGTTGAATCTATTATACAGAA
AAATTTTCCATAATACAAACAGACCAGATTGTCTGTTTGTTGAAGCCTGCAGGGCTAGCAACGTGAGACG
CTCTAGAAGCGGCCGCGAATTCTTAGTCATTGATTAAGGCAGACCAGAAACAAAAAAAGGCCGCGTTAGC
GGCCTTCAATAATTGGAAAAAAAACCCCGCCCTGTCAGGGGCGGGGTTTTTTTTTCCGTTTATCAGCCCA
GGTGGCACTTTTCGGGGAAATGTGCGCGCCCGCGTTCCTGCTGGCGCTGGGCCTGTTTCTGGCGCTGGAC
TTCCCGCTGT
